Addgene plasmid #45458: pWzl_neo_DEST_flag_hcRED
Depositing lab: William Hahn. Depositing organization: Dana-Farber Cancer Institute. Publication: Systematic interrogation of 3q26 identifies TLOC1 and SKIL as cancer drivers. Hagerstrand D, Tong A, Schumacher SE, Ilic N, Shen RR, Cheung HW, Vazquez F, Shrestha Y, Kim SY, Giacomelli AO, Rosenbluh J, Schinzel AC, Spardy NA, Barbie DA, Mermel CH, Weir BA, Garraway LA, Tamayo P, Mesirov JP, Beroukhim R, Hahn WC. Cancer Discov. 2013 Jun 13. [Epub ahead of print] 10.1158/2159-8290.CD-12-0592 PubMed 23764425.
Backbone
  Vector backbone: pWzl-neo-flag-DEST
  Backbone size w/o insert (bp): 5500
  Vector type: Mammalian Expression, Retroviral
  Selectable markers: Neomycin (select with G418)
Growth in bacteria
  Bacterial resistance: Ampicillin, 100 μg/mL
  Growth temperature: 37°C
  Growth strain: DH5alpha
  Copy number: High Copy
Gene/Insert
  Gene/Insert name: hcRED
  Tag / fusion protein: Flag (N terminal on backbone)
  Cloning method: Gateway Cloning
  Sequencing primers: 5′ pWzl-fwd; 3′ pWzl-rev
Resource information
  A portion of this plasmid was derived from a plasmid made by: The hcRED open reading frame was PCR amplified with BP flanked primers from a hcRED containing vector (pBabe-hcRED) and ligated into a pDONR223 vector in a BP Gateway ligation reaction. The hcRED open reading frame was subsequently ligated into the pLEX970 backbone in a Gateway LR ligation reaction.
Terms and licenses: Academic/Nonprofit Terms; Industry Terms: Not Available to Industry
How to cite: pWzl_neo_DEST_flag_hcRED was a gift from William Hahn (Addgene plasmid # 45458 ; http://n2t.net/addgene:45458 ; RRID:Addgene_45458)
