[The description below was written by a language model from this plasmid's Addgene catalogue record.]
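Description:
pWzl_neo_DEST_flag_hcRED is a retroviral mammalian expression plasmid built on the pWzl-neo-flag-DEST backbone (about 5.5 kb without insert), a Gateway destination version of the pWZL family of vectors. It is maintained in E. coli as a high-copy plasmid under ampicillin selection. In mammalian cells it confers neomycin resistance, so transduced or transfected populations can be selected with G418. No feature table accompanies the record, so the promoter, LTRs, packaging signal and the way the neomycin marker is expressed are not explicitly documented. Retroviral vectors of this type generally rely on LTR-driven transcription of a packageable genome produced in a packaging cell line, which allows stable integration of the cassette into target cells.

The insert is the open reading frame of hcRED, a far-red fluorescent protein, fused at its N terminus to a Flag epitope tag supplied by the backbone. The tag permits detection or immunoprecipitation with anti-Flag antibodies. The ORF was amplified from a pBabe-hcRED plasmid, captured in pDONR223 by a BP reaction, and then moved into the expression backbone by an LR reaction. The record's derivation note names pLEX970 as the LR recipient rather than the pWzl backbone listed elsewhere, a discrepancy the record does not resolve.

The purpose is not stated outright. The plasmid was deposited alongside a study that systematically tested genes in the 3q26 amplicon as cancer drivers, and a Flag-tagged fluorescent protein in the same vector as the test ORFs would plausibly serve as an inert negative control and as a marker of transduction efficiency.
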