>Addgene plasmid #45458 | pWzl_neo_DEST_flag_hcRED | depositor partial sequence | sequence record 63496 | hcRED 5'
NNNNNNNNNNNNNNNNNNNNNCCNCCNTGGACTACAAAGACGATGACGACAAGCAATTGACAAGTTTGTA
CAAAAAAGTTGGCACCATGGTGAGCGGCCTGCTGAAGGAGAGTATGCGCATCAAGATGTACATGGAGGGC
ACCGTGAACGGCCACTACTTCAAGTGCGAGGGCGAGGGCGACGGCAACCCCTTCGCCGGCACCCAGAGCA
TGAGAATCCACGTGACCGAGGGCGCCCCCCTGCCCTTCGCCTTCGACATCCTGGCCCCCTGCTGCGAGTA
CGGCAGCAGGACCTTCGTGCACCACACCGCCGAGATCCCCGACTTCTTCAAGCAGAGCTTCCCCGAGGGC
TTCACCTGGGAGAGAACCACCACCTACGAGGACGGCGGCATCCTGACCGCCCACCAGGACACCAGCCTGG
AGGGCAACTGCCTGATCTACAAGGTGAAGGTGCACGGCACCAACTTCCCCGCCGACGGCCCCGTGATGAA
GAACAAGAGCGGCGGCTGGGAGCCCAGCACCGAGGTGGTGTACCCCGAGAACGGCGTGCTGTGCGGCCGG
AACGTGATGGCCCTGAAGGTGGGCGACCGGCACCTGATCTGCCACCACTACACCAGCTACCGGAGCAAGA
AGGCCGTGCGCGCCCTGACCATGCCCGGCTTCCACTTCACCGACATCCGGCTCCAGATGCTGCGGAAGAA
GAAGGACGAGTACTTCGAGCTGTACGAGGCCAGCGTGGCCCGGTACAGCGACCTGCCCGAGAAGGCCAAC
TTGCCAACTTTCTTGTACAAAGTGGTTTGATCTAGTCGACCAATTCCGGTTATTTTCCACCATATTGCCG
TCTTTTGGCAATGTGAGGGCCCGGAAACCTGGCCCTGTCTTCTTGACGAGCATTCCTAGGGGTCTTTCCC
CTCTCGCCAAAGGAATGCAAGGTCTGTTGAATGTCGTGAAGGAAGCAGTTCCTCTGGAAGCTTCTTGAAG
ACAAACAACGTCTGTAGCGACCCTTTGCAGGCAGCGGAACCCCCCACCTGGNGACAGGTGCCTCTGNNNN
AAAAGCCACNNGTATNANANNACACCTGCAAAGGNGNACNACCCCNNNNCCACNTNNNGNNNNNNNANNN
NNGAANGNANTCAAATNNNNNNNNCAGCGTATCNANNNGGGNNNAAGNATNCCNNAANNNCCCNNNNNAT
GGNNTNNNATCNGNGNNCNTCGGNNN
