>Addgene plasmid #45458 | pWzl_neo_DEST_flag_hcRED | addgene partial sequence | sequence record 64210 | pBABE5 5'-CTTTATCCAGCCCTCAC-3'
CGGATCCAGAATTCGCCACCATGGACTACAAAGACGATGACGACAAGCAATTGACAAGTTTGTACAAAAA
AGTTGGCACCATGGTGAGCGGCCTGCTGAAGGAGAGTATGCGCATCAAGATGTACATGGAGGGCACCGTG
AACGGCCACTACTTCAAGTGCGAGGGCGAGGGCGACGGCAACCCCTTCGCCGGCACCCAGAGCATGAGAA
TCCACGTGACCGAGGGCGCCCCCCTGCCCTTCGCCTTCGACATCCTGGCCCCCTGCTGCGAGTACGGCAG
CAGGACCTTCGTGCACCACACCGCCGAGATCCCCGACTTCTTCAAGCAGAGCTTCCCCGAGGGCTTCACC
TGGGAGAGAACCACCACCTACGAGGACGGCGGCATCCTGACCGCCCACCAGGACACCAGCCTGGAGGGCA
ACTGCCTGATCTACAAGGTGAAGGTGCACGGCACCAACTTCCCCGCCGACGGCCCCGTGATGAAGAACAA
GAGCGGCGGCTGGGAGCCCAGCACCGAGGTGGTGTACCCCGAGAACGGCGTGCTGTGCGGCCGGAACGTG
ATGGCCCTGAAGGTGGGCGACCGGCACCTGATCTGCCACCACTACACCAGCTACCGGAGCAAGAAGGCCG
TGCGCGCCCTGACCATGCCCGGCTTCCACTTCACCGACATCCGGCTCCAGATGCTGCGGAAGAAGAAGGA
CGAGTACTTCGAGCTGTACGAGGCCAGCGTGGCCCGGTACAGCGACCTGCCCGAGAAGGCCAACTTGCCA
ACTTTCTTGTACAAAGTGGTTTGATCTAGTCGACCAATTCCGGTTATTTTCCACCATATTGCCGTCTTTT
GGCAATGTGAGGGCCCGGAAACCTGGCCCTGTCTTCTTGACGAG
